Addgene plasmid #105950: HS-aPKC-CAAX-mKate2
Purpose: heat shock inducible transgenesis
Depositing lab: Caren Norden. Depositing organization: Max Planck Institute of Molecular Cell Biology and Genetics. Publication: Interkinetic nuclear migration is centrosome independent and ensures apical cell division to maintain tissue integrity. Strzyz PJ, Lee HO, Sidhaye J, Weber IP, Leung LC, Norden C. Dev Cell. 2015 Jan 26;32(2):203-19. doi: 10.1016/j.devcel.2014.12.001. Epub 2015 Jan 15. PubMed 25600237.
Backbone
  Vector backbone: GWpTol2Dest(R4-R3)pA
  Vector type: Bacterial Expression
Growth in bacteria
  Bacterial resistance: Ampicillin, 100 μg/mL
  Growth temperature: 37°C
  Growth strain: DH5alpha
  Copy number: High Copy
Gene/Insert
  Gene/Insert name: aPKC-CAAX
  Species: R. norvegicus (rat)
  Tag / fusion protein: mKate2 (N terminal on insert)
  Cloning method: Gateway Cloning
Terms and licenses: Academic/Nonprofit Terms; Industry Terms: Not Available to Industry
How to cite: HS-aPKC-CAAX-mKate2 was a gift from Caren Norden (Addgene plasmid # 105950 ; http://n2t.net/addgene:105950 ; RRID:Addgene_105950)
