[The description below was written by a language model from this plasmid's Addgene catalogue record and pLannotate feature annotations shown in this document.]
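Description:
HS-aPKC-CAAX-mKate2 is a transgenesis plasmid assembled by multisite Gateway cloning in the GWpTol2Dest(R4-R3)pA destination backbone, a pBluescript-derived vector whose name indicates that it belongs to the Tol2 transposon system. It is listed as a bacterial expression vector, but its stated purpose is heat shock inducible transgenesis, so bacteria serve only for propagation. The plasmid is maintained at high copy through a ColE1/pUC-type origin and selected with ampicillin via the AmpR β-lactamase gene. It also retains an f1 origin, T7 and T3 promoters, and lac promoter/operator and lacZα remnants from the parental cloning vector.

The payload lies between attB4 and attB3 sites, with attB1 and attB2 marking the junctions of the three recombined entry modules. The roughly 1.5 kb segment between attB4 and attB1 has no annotation. From the plasmid name and purpose it presumably carries the heat shock promoter, but the feature table does not identify it, nor does it annotate Tol2 transposon arms. Downstream, the red fluorescent protein mKate2 sits N-terminal to the atypical protein kinase C coding sequence, separated from it by the attB2 site. The record lists this insert as rat, while the automated annotation matched it to mouse Prkcz (PKC zeta). A short H-Ras fragment follows, supplying the CAAX prenylation motif that anchors the fusion to membranes, and an SV40 polyadenylation signal follows the cassette.

Together these parts allow temporally controlled, heat-triggered expression of a fluorescently labelled, membrane-targeted aPKC. This fits the associated study of interkinetic nuclear migration, apical cell division and tissue integrity. The record does not state the host organism.
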