Features (pLannotate 1.2.2; 22 found; start..end, strand, type, name):
     34..462     -  rep_origin     f1 ori (sequence partly withheld): f1 bacteriophage origin of replication; arrow indicates direction of (+) strand synthesis
    467..622     -  CDS            lacZα (fragment): LacZα fragment of β-galactosidase; lacZ fragment
    630..648     +  promoter       T7 promoter: promoter for bacteriophage T7 RNA polymerase
   3119..3139    +  protein_bind   attB4: mutant version of attB; core recombination site for the Gateway® BP reaction BP Clonase™
   4660..4680    +  protein_bind   attB1: mutant version of attB; core recombination site for the Gateway® BP reaction BP Clonase™
   4684..5379    +  CDS            mKate2: mKate2 is a basic (constitutively fluorescent) red fluorescent protein published in 2009, derived from Entacmaea quadricolor. It is reported to be a rapidly-maturing monomer with moderate acid sensitivity.
   5384..5404    -  protein_bind   attB2: mutant version of attB; core recombination site for the Gateway® BP reaction BP Clonase™
   5407..7179    +  CDS            Prkcz: KPCZ_MOUSE - Also known as Pkcz. Experimental evidence at protein level: Swiss-Prot protein existence level 1. [Isoform 2]: Involved in late synaptic long term potentiation phase in CA1 hippocampal cells and long term memory maintenance. From Mus musculus (Mouse).
   7185..7246    +  CDS            H-Ras (fragment): human small GTPase proto-oncoprotein
   7250..7270    -  protein_bind   attB3: mutant version of attB; core recombination site for the Gateway® BP reaction BP Clonase™
   7274..7294    +  CDS            lacZα (fragment): LacZα fragment of β-galactosidase; lacZ fragment
   7310..7444    -  polyA_signal   SV40 poly(A) signal: SV40 polyadenylation signal
   7467..7550    -  CDS            large T antigen (fragment): large T antigen from SV40 (simian virus 40)
   8116..8156    -  misc_feature   MCS (fragment): pBluescript multiple cloning site
   8169..8187    -  promoter       T3 promoter: promoter for bacteriophage T3 RNA polymerase
   8232..8248    -  protein_bind   lac operator: The lac repressor binds to the lac operator to inhibit transcription in E. coli. This inhibition can be relieved by adding lactose or isopropyl-β-D-thiogalactopyranoside (IPTG). lac repressor encoded by lacI
   8256..8286    -  promoter       lac promoter: promoter for the E. coli lac operon
   8301..8322    -  protein_bind   CAP binding site: CAP binding activates transcription in the presence of cAMP. E. coli catabolite activator protein
   8335..8427    -  CDS            lacI (fragment): lac repressor; lacI; The lac repressor binds to the lac operator to inhibit transcription in E. coli. This inhibition can be relieved by adding lactose or isopropyl-β-D-thiogalactopyranoside (IPTG).
   8610..9198    -  rep_origin     ori: high-copy-number ColE1/pMB1/pBR322/pUC origin of replication
   9369..10229   -  CDS            AmpR: β-lactamase; bla; confers resistance to ampicillin, carbenicillin, and related antibiotics
  10230..10334   -  promoter       AmpR promoter: bla
>Addgene plasmid #105950 | HS-aPKC-CAAX-mKate2 | depositor full sequence | sequence record 203597 | HS-aPKC-CAAX-mKate2 sequence 10353 bps
CCACCTAAATTGTAAGCGTTAATATTTTGTTAAAATTCGCGTTAAATTTTTGTTAAATCAGCTCATTTTT
TAACCAATAGGCCGAAATCGGCAAAATCCCTTATAAATCAAAAGAATAGACCGAGATAGGGT
[37 nt withheld, positions 133-169]
AAAGAACGTGGACTCCAACGTCAAAGG
[49 nt withheld, positions 197-245]
T
[91 nt withheld, positions 247-337]
G
[124 nt withheld, positions 339-462]
CCCATTCGCCATTCAGGCTGCGCAACTGTTGGGAAGGGCGATCGGTGCGGGCCTCTTCGCTATTACGCCA
GCTGGCGAAAGGGGGATGTGCTGCAAGGCGATTAAGTTGGGTAACGCCAGGGTTTTCCCAGTCACGACGT
TGTAAAACGACGGCCAGTGAGCGCGCGTAATACGACTCACTATAGGGCGAATTGGGTACCAAATAGTAGG
AATTACCCACCTGTACAAGTGCTGAAAACTTGGATGAATAAGCCCGTTTGCCATTTTCTACTGCTATTTT
AAATCTTTTCTGTATTTGTCTGCATTTGTCTTTACCCTTGAATAAATGTTTTAGTTGTTTTTTTTCAATT
ATGACTGTGTTTAACAGACATTATTACAATAATATGTAATAGTAGTACACACTATTATTATGTAATAGTA
CTTGTTGACTGTATTTGAGAACTGGACCGAGTGAGTGTTACGTCACCCATTCAAAATGACTTACTTCTGG
CTCCAACAAAATGAAGTTAATTCAGTTGCCATTTTTCACTGTATGGACATCGCCGTGTTGGAGCTAGACG
TTGCCAATAAGCAAGAAAGAGCCGAGATGCGTCGAGTCTGAGTCACCGTTCCTATGGCAACCCCTCTAAC
CAATCAGAAGTAAGCTTGTTGGAAGTCCACAGCCTACCACTTGAAAGCGGGCTGCACAAAATCTGTCAAA
CGTTTTGAACGTTGGATGTGAGAGCACATACTTTTATTAAGGCATCTGGTTGGTCAGTTTATAATATCAA
CAACTTGGGCTACAGAAAAGAAAAGTTATTACAGAAATTATGATTAACAAGTACATGTTAAATAAAGATT
TTAATATGAATGCCACCACTGGAGCATTCATGCCATTTGGAGCTTCTTCCTGTTTGGATCACTAGAAGGA
GGAGGTCACTCATTACAGTTCTCATATACAGTCGTTGGTTGGTTGGTTGGTTGGTTGGTTGGTAGATTGA
TTGATTGATTGATTGATTGATTGATTGATTGATTGATTGATTGATTGATTGATTGATTGATTGATTGATT
GATTGATTGATTGATTGATTGATTGATTGGTAGTCAAAATAAGAAATAATTTCCACAGATTCATTACAGA
AATGATTAAATGCATACATAAAAAACTGGGGGGGGGGNGGGATACAACAACACACTTAAGTCACATTTGC
CTACGTAAAGAAAAGTAAAGAAAATCAATAGCTATATTTTACATCTCCTTTTTTTGCTGTCTTTTAATTA
GCCTTGTTTTGCTGTTATCTTGATTGAAACTGTAACTTCTTCACCTGCTTCTTTTCTTTGTAGGTTTTGC
CAGCCCAGAAACAGGCATGGCTGTGCAAGGCCAGAGCACCATGCACAATGCGCTGCATGTCTTCATGAAC
GGCTCAATGTCCTCAGTCCAGGGCTCAGCCAACGACCCCATCTTCCTCCTTCACCATGCTTTCATTGACA
GGTAACAAACACGTCATGACATTAGACTGCACAGTTTTTGACAAAGTTCATACAATCTGTTGTTTATAGC
TGCTACAATTAGTGAAGTTTGTGAATGTACTTGGATGAGCAGCGAAAGATCAATTGAGATCAATTGTTAG
AGTTTGGTTGCCCTGCAGAGCAAAGAACAAAAAATAATCTGGTGGCTTTACTGCGTGAGGTTATTATTGG
TGGAATAGAAACACAAAACATAATTGCATTTATTTGTTTAATTTTTTATCTTATCTTAACTTTCATCTTG
CATATTTGTTTCTTACATCATTTCTAGCATCTTTGAGCGCTGGCTAAGAACTCATCAGCCTCCCCGGTCC
ATCTACCCACGTACCAATGCACCAATTGGCCACAATGACGGCTACTACATGGTGCCATTCCTTCCTCTTT
ATAGGAATGGAGACTACCTCCTGTCCAACAATGCTCTTGGATACGAGTACGCCTACCTGTTGGACCCAGG
TCATTGCACAACACCAGAAATGCCCTCTGATCTGCAAAAGACGTGAATATCTGTTCAGACACCCATATCC
ACTCTGTTCCACACAGGTCAGAGGTTTGTCCAGGAGTTCTTGACAGAGGTGTAAAAAGTACTCAAAAATT
TTACTCAAGTGAAAGTACAAGTACTTAGGGAAAATTTTACTCAATTAAAAGTAAAAGTATCTGGCTAGAA
TCTTACTTGAGTAAAAGTAAAAAAGTACTCCATTAAAATTGTACTTGAGTATTAAGGAAGTAAAAGTAAA
AGCAAGAAAGAAAACTAGAGATTCTTGTTTAAGCTTTTAATCTCAAAAAACATTAAATGAAATGCATACA
AGGTTTTATCCTGCTTTAGAACTGTTTGTATTTAATTATCAAACTATAAGACAGACAATCTAATGCCAGT
ACACGCTACTCAAAGTTGTAAAACCTCAGATTTAACTTCAGTAGAAGCTGATTCTCAAAATTGTTAGTGT
CAAGCCTAGCTCTTTTGGGGCTGAAAAGCAATCCTGCAGTGCTGAAAAGCCTCTCACAGGCAGCCGATGC
GGGAAGAGGTGTATTAGTCTTGATAGAGAGGCTGCAAATAGCAGGAAACGTGAGCAGAGACTCCCTGGTG
TCTGAAACACAGGCCAGATGGGCCCTCGAGCAGGAAACAGCTATGACCATGATTACGCCAAGCTATCAAC
TTTGTATAGAAAAGTTGCTTCAGGGGTGTCGCTTGGTTATTTCCAAAAATCAAATTAATTTTATTAAACT
ATTAGAACGAGCATGTTTTGTCTATATGCTACAGAAGATAAAAAATAATAGGAGTTAACAGTTATAAAAC
AACACACTTTGTTTCTATTGATTGTTGACCACACTGGGGTCTCATTAAGTTAGATTAAAGACACACTAAC
TGGGTCAAAAGCAGCAGATTGATTTCATAGCACCAGGGTAAACTTTCTAACACTTTTACGGCAATCATAT
ACATTAAAATTAAATACAGACCACGACTGAACAAGGAGGATGATCTCCAATATTAAACAAAGAGACTTGT
GCCTATTTCTCTGAGGGTAAACATGACCTCTCAAGTTAGCAAGTTGGTTTTAACACTACAAAAATAGTTA
AGACTGCAATCCCAGAATAAAGTATTGGTTTTAACCAATCAATATAGTACAGTAAACATCCATTTGTTTT
GTTGAAACGTTAAACAAATCTGACCAAAGCTATTAGCTTATATAAAACAGGTTTGCCTTCTATGTAGCTG
AAAACACCACAGGCCCGATTTTGCTACTGTGTAAAACATTTCAGCAAGATTTTTTTATTGCATTTTTTTT
TACTGAATCGTTCAAACATTTTATCATTTTAGTTTGTTCATTCATTGCAACTGGAAAAACAACACATCAC
ACAACCGCACATATTTCAGCAATAAGTACAATAAAACACTCAAATAAAAAAAACATTTTAAATCTCTTTG
TATTTTTGACCGCTGTTTCGCGTAATTTCACGGTAAAACTCTGGAAATCTCCACTACATTCCTCTCAGCG
GCTCCTCTCAATGACAGCTGAAGAAGTGACGCGGCTGCCTGCTGTGTTTTGATTGGTCGAATTCACTGGA
GGCTTCCAGAACAGTGTAGAGTCTGAACGGGTGCGCGCTCTGCTGTATTTAAAGGGCGAAAGAGAGACCG
CAGAGAAACTCAACCGAAGAGAAGCGACTTGACAAAGAAGAAAAGAGCAGCCTGACAGGACTTTTTCCCC
GACGAGGTGTTTATTCGCTCTATTTAAGAATCTACTGTAAGGTAAGTCTCAATATATTGTACTCTATTGG
CTAATCAGAATTATATAGAGATTATATGTACTTAATGTCAAAAAATCAACTTTGTATATGTAATCTTTTT
ACATGTGGACTGCCTATGTTCATCTTATTTTAGGTCTACTAGAAAATTATATTTCCCGTTTTCACAATAA
GGATTTTTAAAAAAAGCAATGAACAGACGGGCATTTACTTTATGTTGCTGACATTATTTTATATGAGCAT
AATAACCATAAATACTAGCAAATGTCCTAAATGAATTTGTGTTAATGTTGTCTACAAAAGAAAATTAGCG
TTTTACTTGTACAACTAATAATAACTTGGTTATTAAGAGAATTTCACTTGTTGACTAGAAAAATCCTTTC
ATAATGAAACAATTGCACCATAAATTGTATAAATATAAAATTAATTCTAATTGTTTTTTTTTCCTGCCAA
GTTTGTACAAAAAAGCAGGCTATGGTGAGCGAGCTGATTAAGGAGAACATGCACATGAAGCTGTACATGG
AGGGCACCGTGAACAACCACCACTTCAAGTGCACATCCGAGGGCGAAGGCAAGCCCTACGAGGGCACCCA
GACCATGAGAATCAAGGCGGTCGAGGGCGGCCCTCTCCCCTTCGCCTTCGACATCCTGGCTACCAGCTTC
ATGTACGGCAGCAAAACCTTCATCAACCACACCCAGGGCATCCCCGACTTCTTTAAGCAGTCCTTCCCCG
AGGGCTTCACATGGGAGAGAGTCACCACATACGAAGACGGGGGCGTGCTGACCGCTACCCAGGACACCAG
CCTCCAGGACGGCTGCCTCATCTACAACGTCAAGATCAGAGGGGTGAACTTCCCATCCAACGGCCCTGTG
ATGCAGAAGAAAACACTCGGCTGGGAGGCCTCCACCGAGACCCTGTACCCCGCTGACGGCGGCCTGGAAG
GCAGAGCCGACATGGCCCTGAAGCTCGTGGGCGGGGGCCACCTGATCTGCAACTTGAAGACCACATACAG
ATCCAAGAAACCCGCTAAGAACCTCAAGATGCCCGGCGTCTACTATGTGGACAGAAGACTGGAAAGAATC
AAGGAGGCCGACAAAGAGACCTACGTCGAGCAGCACGAGGTGGCTGTGGCCAGATACTGCGACCTCCCTA
GCAAACTGGGGCACAGAAACCCAGCTTTCTTGTACAAAGTGGCTATGCCCAGCAGGACGGACCCCAAGAT
GGACCGGAGCGGCGGCCGCGTCCGTCTGAAGGCGCACTACGGCGGGGACATCCTGATTACCAGCGTGGAT
GCCATGACAACATTCAAGGACCTCTGTGAGGAAGTGCGAGACATGTGTGGCCTGCACCAGCAGCACCCAC
TCACCCTCAAGTGGGTGGACAGTGAAGGTGACCCTTGTACTGTGTCCTCACAGATGGAGCTGGAGGCCTT
CCGCCTGGCCTGTCAGGGCAGGGACGAAGTGCTCATCATCCACGTTTTCCCAAGCATCCCAGAACAACCG
GGCATGCCTTGTCCTGGAGAAGACAAGTCCATCTACCGCCGTGGAGCCAGAAGATGGAGGAAGCTATACC
GAGCCAACGGCCACCTCTTCCAAGCCAAGCGCTTTAACAGGAGAGCGTACTGTGGCCAGTGCAGCGAAAG
GATATGGGGCCTCGCGAGGCAGGGGTACAGGTGCATCAACTGCAAGCTGCTTGTCCATAAACGCTGCCAC
GTCCTCGTCCCGCTGACCTGCAGGAGGCATATGGATTCTGTCATGCCTTCCCAAGAGCCTCCAGTAGATG
ACAAGAACGATGGTGTAGACCTTCCTTCAGAAGAAACTGATGGAATTGCTTATATTTCTTCATCTCGGAA
ACATGACAATATCAAAGATGATTCTGAGGACCTTAAGCCTGTCATCGATGGGGTGGATGGGATCAAAATC
TCTCAGGGGCTGGGGCTGCAAGACTTTGACCTCATCAGAGTCATCGGGCGTGGAAGCTATGCCAAGGTCC
TCCTGGTGCGGTTGAAGAAAAACGACCAGATTTACGCCATGAAGGTGGTGAAGAAGGAGCTCGTCCACGA
CGATGAGGATATCGACTGGGTGCAGACAGAGAAGCACGTGTTCGAGCAGGCATCCAGCAACCCCTTCCTG
GTTGGCTTACACTCCTGCTTCCAGACAACGAGCCGGTTGTTCCTGGTCATCGAGTATGTCAACGGGGGGG
ACCTCATGTTCCACATGCAGAGGCAGAGGAAGCTTCCAGAGGAACACGCCAGGTTCTATGCTGCTGAGAT
CTGTATCGCTCTCAACTTCCTACATGAGAGAGGGATCATCTACCGGGACCTAAAACTGGACAACGTCCTC
CTCGATGCCGATGGACACATTAAGCTGACGGACTACGGCATGTGCAAGGAAGGCCTAGGCCCCGGCGACA
CAACAAGCACTTTTTGTGGAACCCCGAACTATATCGCCCCCGAAATCCTGCGAGGAGAAGAGTACGGGTT
CAGCGTGGACTGGTGGGCGCTGGGTGTCCTTATGTTTGAGATGATGGCTGGGCGCTCCCCCTTTGACATC
ATCACAGACAACCCTGACATGAATACTGAAGACTACCTTTTCCAAGTTATCCTGGAAAAGCCAATTCGGA
TTCCCCGTTTCCTGTCTGTCAAGGCCTCACACGTCTTGAAAGGATTTTTAAATAAGGATCCCAAAGAGAG
GCTTGGCTGCCGGCCGCAGACTGGGTTTTCCGACATCAAGTCCCATGCCTTCTTCCGAAGCATAGACTGG
GACCTGCTTGAAAAGAAGCAGACCCTGCCTCCCTTCCAGCCCCAGATCACAGATGACTATGGCCTGGACA
ACTTCGACACGCAGTTCACCAGCGAGCCCGTACAGCTGACCCCAGATGATGAGGACGTCATAAAGAGGAT
CGACCAGTCCGAGTTCGAAGGCTTCGAGTACATCAACCCGCTTCTGCTGTCTGCTGAGGAGTCCGTGCTC
GAGAAGCTGAACCCTCCTGATGAGAGTGGCCCCGGCTGCATGAGCTGCAAGTGTGTGCTCTCCTAAGCAA
CTTTATTATACATAGTTGATAATTCACTGGCCGTCGTTTTACGGTACCATCGATGATGATCCAGACATGA
TAAGATACATTGATGAGTTTGGACAAACCACAACTAGAATGCAGTGAAAAAAATGCTTTATTTGTGAAAT
TTGTGATGCTATTGCTTTATTTGTAACCATTATAAGCTGCAATAAACAAGTTAACAACAACAATTGCATT
CATTTTATGTTTCAGGTTCAGGGGGAGGTGTGGGAGGTTTTTTAAAGCAAGTAAAACCTCTACAAATGTG
GTATGGCTGATTATGATCCTCTAGATCAGATCTGCGAAGATACGGCCACGGGTGCTCTTGATCCTGTGGC
TGATTTTGGACTGTGCTGCTCGCAGCTGCTGATGAATCACATACTTCCTCCATTTTCTTCCACTGATTGA
CTGTTATAATTTCCCTAATTTCCAGGTCAAGGTGCTGTGCATTGTGGTAATAGATGTGACATGACGTCAC
TTCCAAAGGACCAATGAACATGTCTGACCAATTTCATATAATGTGAAAACGATTTTCATAGGCAGAATAA
ATAACATTTAAATTAAACTGGGCATCAGCGCAATTCAATTGGTTTGGTAATAGCAAGGGAAAATAGAATG
AAGTGATCTCCAAAAAATAAGTACTTTTTGACTGTAAATAAAATTGTAAGGAGTAAAAAGTACTTTTTTT
TCTAAAAAAATGTAATTAAGTAAAAGTAAAAGTATTGATTTTTAATTGTACTCAAGTAAAGTAAAAATCC
CCAAAAATAATACTTAAGTACAGTAATCAAGTAAAATTACTCAAGTACTTTACACCTCTGGTTCTTGACC
CCCTACCTTCAGCAAGCCCAGCAGATCCACTAGTTCTAGAGCGGCCGCCACCGCGGTGGAGCTCCAGCTT
TTGTTCCCTTTAGTGAGGGTTAATTGCGCGCTTGGCGTAATCATGGTCATAGCTGTTTCCTGTGTGAAAT
TGTTATCCGCTCACAATTCCACACAACATACGAGCCGGAAGCATAAAGTGTAAAGCCTGGGGTGCCTAAT
GAGTGAGCTAACTCACATTAATTGCGTTGCGCTCACTGCCCGCTTTCCAGTCGGGAAACCTGTCGTGCCA
GCTGCATTAATGAATCGGCCAACGCGCGGGGAGAGGCGGTTTGCGTATTGGGCGCTCTTCCGCTTCCTCG
CTCACTGACTCGCTGCGCTCGGTCGTTCGGCTGCGGCGAGCGGTATCAGCTCACTCAAAGGCGGTAATAC
GGTTATCCACAGAATCAGGGGATAACGCAGGAAAGAACATGTGAGCAAAAGGCCAGCAAAAGGCCAGGAA
CCGTAAAAAGGCCGCGTTGCTGGCGTTTTTCCATAGGCTCCGCCCCCCTGACGAGCATCACAAAAATCGA
CGCTCAAGTCAGAGGTGGCGAAACCCGACAGGACTATAAAGATACCAGGCGTTTCCCCCTGGAAGCTCCC
TCGTGCGCTCTCCTGTTCCGACCCTGCCGCTTACCGGATACCTGTCCGCCTTTCTCCCTTCGGGAAGCGT
GGCGCTTTCTCATAGCTCACGCTGTAGGTATCTCAGTTCGGTGTAGGTCGTTCGCTCCAAGCTGGGCTGT
GTGCACGAACCCCCCGTTCAGCCCGACCGCTGCGCCTTATCCGGTAACTATCGTCTTGAGTCCAACCCGG
TAAGACACGACTTATCGCCACTGGCAGCAGCCACTGGTAACAGGATTAGCAGAGCGAGGTATGTAGGCGG
TGCTACAGAGTTCTTGAAGTGGTGGCCTAACTACGGCTACACTAGAAGAACAGTATTTGGTATCTGCGCT
CTGCTGAAGCCAGTTACCTTCGGAAAAAGAGTTGGTAGCTCTTGATCCGGCAAACAAACCACCGCTGGTA
GCGGTGGTTTTTTTGTTTGCAAGCAGCAGATTACGCGCAGAAAAAAAGGATCTCAAGAAGATCCTTTGAT
CTTTTCTACGGGGTCTGACGCTCAGTGGAACGAAAACTCACGTTAAGGCATTTTGGTCATGAGATTATCA
AAAAGGATCTTCACCTAGATCCTTTTAAATTAAAAATGAAGTTTTAAATCAATCTAAAGTATATATGAGT
AAACTTGGTCTGACAGTTACCAATGCTTAATCAGTGAGGCACCTATCTCAGCGATCTGTCTATTTCGTTC
ATCCATAGTTGCCTGACTCCCCGTCGTGTAGATAACTACGATACGGGAGGGCTTACCATCTGGCCCCAGT
GCTGCAATGATACCGCGAGACCCACGCTCACCGGCTCCAGATTTATCAGCAATAAACCAGCCAGCCGGAA
GGGCCGAGCGCAGAAGTGGTCCTGCAACTTTATCCGCCTCCATCCAGTCTATTAATTGTTGCCGGGAAGC
TAGAGTAAGTAGTTCGCCAGTTAATAGTTTGCGCAACGTTGTTGCCATTGCTACAGGCATCGTGGTGTCA
CGCTCGTCGTTTGGTATGGCTTCATTCAGCTCCGGTTCCCAACGATCAAGGCGAGTTACATGATCCCCCA
TGTTGTGCAAAAAAGCGGTTAGCTCCTTCGGTCCTCCGATCGTTGTCAGAAGTAAGTTGGCCGCAGTGTT
ATCACTCATGGTTATGGCAGCACTGCATAATTCTCTTACTGTCATGCCATCCGTAAGATGCTTTTCTGTG
ACTGGTGAGTACTCAACCAAGTCATTCTGAGAATAGTGTATGCGGCGACCGAGTTGCTCTTGCCCGGCGT
CAATACGGGATAATACCGCGCCACATAGCAGAACTTTAAAAGTGCTCATCATTGGAAAACGTTCTTCGGG
GCGAAAACTCTCAAGGATCTTACCGCTGTTGAGATCCAGTTCGATGTAACCCACTCGTGCACCCAACTGA
TCTTCAGCATCTTTTACTTTCACCAGCGTTTCTGGGTGAGCAAAAACAGGAAGGCAAAATGCCGCAAAAA
AGGGAATAAGGGCGACACGGAAATGTTGAATACTCATACTCTTCCTTTTTCAATATTATTGAAGCATTTA
TCAGGGTTATTGTCTCATGAGCGGATACATATTTGAATGTATTTAGAAAAATAAACAAATAGGGGTTCCG
CGCACATTTCCCCGAAAAGTG
