>Addgene plasmid #105950 | HS-aPKC-CAAX-mKate2 | addgene partial sequence | sequence record 203596 | Addgene Partial NGS Result
GATTGATTGATTGATTGATTGATTGATTGATTGATTGATTGATTGATTGATTGATTGATTGATTGATTGA
TTGATTGATTGGTAGTCAAAATAAGAAATAATTTCCACAGATTCATTACAGAAATGATTAAATGCATACA
TAAAAAACTGGGGGGGGGGNGGGATACAACAACACACTTAAGTCACATTTGCCTACGTAAAGAAAAGTAA
AGAAAATCAATAGCTATATTTTACATCTCCTTTTTTTGCTGTCTTTTAATTAGCCTTGTTTTGCTGTTAT
CTTGATTGAAACTGTAACTTCTTCACCTGCTTCTTTTCTTTGTAGGTTTTGCCAGCCCAGAAACAGGCAT
GGCTGTGCAAGGCCAGAGCACCATGCACAATGCGCTGCATGTCTTCATGAACGGCTCAATGTCCTCAGTC
CAGGGCTCAGCCAACGACCCCATCTTCCTCCTTCACCATGCTTTCATTGACAGGTAACAAACACGTCATG
ACATTAGACTGCACAGTTTTTGACAAAGTTCATACAATCTGTTGTTTATAGCTGCTACAATTAGTGAAGT
TTGTGAATGTACTTGGATGAGCAGCGAAAGATCAATTGAGATCAATTGTTAGAGTTTGGTTGCCCTGCAG
AGCAAAGAACAAAAAATAATCTGGTGGCTTTACTGCGTGAGGTTATTATTGGTGGAATAGAAACACAAAA
CATAATTGCATTTATTTGTTTAATTTTTTATCTTATCTTAACTTTCATCTTGCATATTTGTTTCTTACAT
CATTTCTAGCATCTTTGAGCGCTGGCTAAGAACTCATCAGCCTCCCCGGTCCATCTACCCACGTACCAAT
GCACCAATTGGCCACAATGACGGCTACTACATGGTGCCATTCCTTCCTCTTTATAGGAATGGAGACTACC
TCCTGTCCAACAATGCTCTTGGATACGAGTACGCCTACCTGTTGGACCCAGGTCATTGCACAACACCAGA
AATGCCCTCTGATCTGCAAAAGACGTGAATATCTGTTCAGACACCCATATCCACTCTGTTCCACACAGGT
CAGAGGTTTGTCCAGGAGTTCTTGACAGAGGTGTAAAAAGTACTCAAAAATTTTACTCAAGTGAAAGTAC
AAGTACTTAGGGAAAATTTTACTCAATTAAAAGTAAAAGTATCTGGCTAGAATCTTACTTGAGTAAAAGT
AAAAAAGTACTCCATTAAAATTGTACTTGAGTATTAAGGAAGTAAAAGTAAAAGCAAGAAAGAAAACTAG
AGATTCTTGTTTAAGCTTTTAATCTCAAAAAACATTAAATGAAATGCATACAAGGTTTTATCCTGCTTTA
GAACTGTTTGTATTTAATTATCAAACTATAAGACAGACAATCTAATGCCAGTACACGCTACTCAAAGTTG
TAAAACCTCAGATTTAACTTCAGTAGAAGCTGATTCTCAAAATTGTTAGTGTCAAGCCTAGCTCTTTTGG
GGCTGAAAAGCAATCCTGCAGTGCTGAAAAGCCTCTCACAGGCAGCCGATGCGGGAAGAGGTGTATTAGT
CTTGATAGAGAGGCTGCAAATAGCAGGAAACGTGAGCAGAGACTCCCTGGTGTCTGAAACACAGGCCAGA
TGGGCCCTCGAGCAGGAAACAGCTATGACCATGATTACGCCAAGCTATCAACTTTGTATAGAAAAGTTGC
TTCAGGGGTGTCGCTTGGTTATTTCCAAAAATCAAATTAATTTTATTAAACTATTAGAACGAGCATGTTT
TGTCTATATGCTACAGAAGATAAAAAATAATAGGAGTTAACAGTTATAAAACAACACACTTTGTTTCTAT
TGATTGTTGACCACACTGGGGTCTCATTAAGTTAGATTAAAGACACACTAACTGGGTCAAAAGCAGCAGA
TTGATTTCATAGCACCAGGGTAAACTTTCTAACACTTTTACGGCAATCATATACATTAAAATTAAATACA
GACCACGACTGAACAAGGAGGATGATCTCCAATATTAAACAAAGAGACTTGTGCCTATTTCTCTGAGGGT
AAACATGACCTCTCAAGTTAGCAAGTTGGTTTTAACACTACAAAAATAGTTAAGACTGCAATCCCAGAAT
AAAGTATTGGTTTTAACCAATCAATATAGTACAGTAAACATCCATTTGTTTTGTTGAAACGTTAAACAAA
TCTGACCAAAGCTATTAGCTTATATAAAACAGGTTTGCCTTCTATGTAGCTGAAAACACCACAGGCCCGA
TTTTGCTACTGTGTAAAACATTTCAGCAAGATTTTTTTATTGCATTTTTTTTTACTGAATCGTTCAAACA
TTTTATCATTTTAGTTTGTTCATTCATTGCAACTGGAAAAACAACACATCACACAACCGCACATATTTCA
GCAATAAGTACAATAAAACACTCAAATAAAAAAAACATTTTAAATCTCTTTGTATTTTTGACCGCTGTTT
CGCGTAATTTCACGGTAAAACTCTGGAAATCTCCACTACATTCCTCTCAGCGGCTCCTCTCAATGACAGC
TGAAGAAGTGACGCGGCTGCCTGCTGTGTTTTGATTGGTCGAATTCACTGGAGGCTTCCAGAACAGTGTA
GAGTCTGAACGGGTGCGCGCTCTGCTGTATTTAAAGGGCGAAAGAGAGACCGCAGAGAAACTCAACCGAA
GAGAAGCGACTTGACAAAGAAGAAAAGAGCAGCCTGACAGGACTTTTTCCCCGACGAGGTGTTTATTCGC
TCTATTTAAGAATCTACTGTAAGGTAAGTCTCAATATATTGTACTCTATTGGCTAATCAGAATTATATAG
AGATTATATGTACTTAATGTCAAAAAATCAACTTTGTATATGTAATCTTTTTACATGTGGACTGCCTATG
TTCATCTTATTTTAGGTCTACTAGAAAATTATATTTCCCGTTTTCACAATAAGGATTTTTAAAAAAAGCA
ATGAACAGACGGGCATTTACTTTATGTTGCTGACATTATTTTATATGAGCATAATAACCATAAATACTAG
CAAATGTCCTAAATGAATTTGTGTTAATGTTGTCTACAAAAGAAAATTAGCGTTTTACTTGTACAACTAA
TAATAACTTGGTTATTAAGAGAATTTCACTTGTTGACTAGAAAAATCCTTTCATAATGAAACAATTGCAC
CATAAATTGTATAAATATAAAATTAATTCTAATTGTTTTTTTTTCCTGCCAAGTTTGTACAAAAAAGCAG
GCTATGGTGAGCGAGCTGATTAAGGAGAACATGCACATGAAGCTGTACATGGAGGGCACCGTGAACAACC
ACCACTTCAAGTGCACATCCGAGGGCGAAGGCAAGCCCTACGAGGGCACCCAGACCATGAGAATCAAGGC
GGTCGAGGGCGGCCCTCTCCCCTTCGCCTTCGACATCCTGGCTACCAGCTTCATGTACGGCAGCAAAACC
TTCATCAACCACACCCAGGGCATCCCCGACTTCTTTAAGCAGTCCTTCCCCGAGGGCTTCACATGGGAGA
GAGTCACCACATACGAAGACGGGGGCGTGCTGACCGCTACCCAGGACACCAGCCTCCAGGACGGCTGCCT
CATCTACAACGTCAAGATCAGAGGGGTGAACTTCCCATCCAACGGCCCTGTGATGCAGAAGAAAACACTC
GGCTGGGAGGCCTCCACCGAGACCCTGTACCCCGCTGACGGCGGCCTGGAAGGCAGAGCCGACATGGCCC
TGAAGCTCGTGGGCGGGGGCCACCTGATCTGCAACTTGAAGACCACATACAGATCCAAGAAACCCGCTAA
GAACCTCAAGATGCCCGGCGTCTACTATGTGGACAGAAGACTGGAAAGAATCAAGGAGGCCGACAAAGAG
ACCTACGTCGAGCAGCACGAGGTGGCTGTGGCCAGATACTGCGACCTCCCTAGCAAACTGGGGCACAGAA
ACCCAGCTTTCTTGTACAAAGTGGCTATGCCCAGCAGGACGGACCCCAAGATGGACCGGAGCGGCGGCCG
CGTCCGTCTGAAGGCGCACTACGGCGGGGACATCCTGATTACCAGCGTGGATGCCATGACAACATTCAAG
GACCTCTGTGAGGAAGTGCGAGACATGTGTGGCCTGCACCAGCAGCACCCACTCACCCTCAAGTGGGTGG
ACAGTGAAGGTGACCCTTGTACTGTGTCCTCACAGATGGAGCTGGAGGCCTTCCGCCTGGCCTGTCAGGG
CAGGGACGAAGTGCTCATCATCCACGTTTTCCCAAGCATCCCAGAACAACCGGGCATGCCTTGTCCTGGA
GAAGACAAGTCCATCTACCGCCGTGGAGCCAGAAGATGGAGGAAGCTATACCGAGCCAACGGCCACCTCT
TCCAAGCCAAGCGCTTTAACAGGAGAGCGTACTGTGGCCAGTGCAGCGAAAGGATATGGGGCCTCGCGAG
GCAGGGGTACAGGTGCATCAACTGCAAGCTGCTTGTCCATAAACGCTGCCACGTCCTCGTCCCGCTGACC
TGCAGGAGGCATATGGATTCTGTCATGCCTTCCCAAGAGCCTCCAGTAGATGACAAGAACGATGGTGTAG
ACCTTCCTTCAGAAGAAACTGATGGAATTGCTTATATTTCTTCATCTCGGAAACATGACAATATCAAAGA
TGATTCTGAGGACCTTAAGCCTGTCATCGATGGGGTGGATGGGATCAAAATCTCTCAGGGGCTGGGGCTG
CAAGACTTTGACCTCATCAGAGTCATCGGGCGTGGAAGCTATGCCAAGGTCCTCCTGGTGCGGTTGAAGA
AAAACGACCAGATTTACGCCATGAAGGTGGTGAAGAAGGAGCTCGTCCACGACGATGAGGATATCGACTG
GGTGCAGACAGAGAAGCACGTGTTCGAGCAGGCATCCAGCAACCCCTTCCTGGTTGGCTTACACTCCTGC
TTCCAGACAACGAGCCGGTTGTTCCTGGTCATCGAGTATGTCAACGGGGGGGACCTCATGTTCCACATGC
AGAGGCAGAGGAAGCTTCCAGAGGAACACGCCAGGTTCTATGCTGCTGAGATCTGTATCGCTCTCAACTT
CCTACATGAGAGAGGGATCATCTACCGGGACCTAAAACTGGACAACGTCCTCCTCGATGCCGATGGACAC
ATTAAGCTGACGGACTACGGCATGTGCAAGGAAGGCCTAGGCCCCGGCGACACAACAAGCACTTTTTGTG
GAACCCCGAACTATATCGCCCCCGAAATCCTGCGAGGAGAAGAGTACGGGTTCAGCGTGGACTGGTGGGC
GCTGGGTGTCCTTATGTTTGAGATGATGGCTGGGCGCTCCCCCTTTGACATCATCACAGACAACCCTGAC
ATGAATACTGAAGACTACCTTTTCCAAGTTATCCTGGAAAAGCCAATTCGGATTCCCCGTTTCCTGTCTG
TCAAGGCCTCACACGTCTTGAAAGGATTTTTAAATAAGGATCCCAAAGAGAGGCTTGGCTGCCGGCCGCA
GACTGGGTTTTCCGACATCAAGTCCCATGCCTTCTTCCGAAGCATAGACTGGGACCTGCTTGAAAAGAAG
CAGACCCTGCCTCCCTTCCAGCCCCAGATCACAGATGACTATGGCCTGGACAACTTCGACACGCAGTTCA
CCAGCGAGCCCGTACAGCTGACCCCAGATGATGAGGACGTCATAAAGAGGATCGACCAGTCCGAGTTCGA
AGGCTTCGAGTACATCAACCCGCTTCTGCTGTCTGCTGAGGAGTCCGTGCTCGAGAAGCTGAACCCTCCT
GATGAGAGTGGCCCCGGCTGCATGAGCTGCAAGTGTGTGCTCTCCTAAGCAACTTTATTATACATAGTTG
ATAATTCACTGGCCGTCGTTTTACGGTACCATCGATGATGATCCAGACATGATAAGATACATTGATGAGT
TTGGACAAACCACAACTAGAATGCAGTGAAAAAAATGCTTTATTTGTGAAATTTGTGATGCTATTGCTTT
ATTTGTAACCATTATAAGCTGCAATAAACAAGTTAACAACAACAATTGCATTCATTTTATGTTTCAGGTT
CAGGGGGAGGTGTGGGAGGTTTTTTAAAGCAAGTAAAACCTCTACAAATGTGGTATGGCTGATTATGATC
CTCTAGATCAGATCTGCGAAGATACGGCCACGGGTGCTCTTGATCCTGTGGCTGATTTTGGACTGTGCTG
CTCGCAGCTGCTGATGAATCACATACTTCCTCCATTTTCTTCCACTGATTGACTGTTATAATTTCCCTAA
TTTCCAGGTCAAGGTGCTGTGCATTGTGGTAATAGATGTGACATGACGTCACTTCCAAAGGACCAATGAA
CATGTCTGACCAATTTCATATAATGTGAAAACGATTTTCATAGGCAGAATAAATAACATTTAAATTAAAC
TGGGCATCAGCGCAATTCAATTGGTTTGGTAATAGCAAGGGAAAATAGAATGAAGTGATCTCCAAAAAAT
AAGTACTTTTTGACTGTAAATAAAATTGTAAGGAGTAAAAAGTACTTTTTTTTCTAAAAAAATGTAATTA
AGTAAAAGTAAAAGTATTGATTTTTAATTGTACTCAAGTAAAGTAAAAATCCCCAAAAATAATACTTAAG
TACAGTAATCAAGTAAAATTACTCAAGTACTTTACACCTCTGGTTCTTGACCCCCTACCTTCAGCAAGCC
CAGCAGATCCACTAGTTCTAGAGCGGCCGCCACCGCGGTGGAGCTCCAGCTTTTGTTCCCTTTAGTGAGG
GTTAATTGCGCGCTTGGCGTAATCATGGTCATAGCTGTTTCCTGTGTGAAATTGTTATCCGCTCACAATT
CCACACAACATACGAGCCGGAAGCATAAAGTGTAAAGCCTGGGGTGCCTAATGAGTGAGCTAACTCACAT
TAATTGCGTTGCGCTCACTGCCCGCTTTCCAGTCGGGAAACCTGTCGTGCCAGCTGCATTAATGAATCGG
CCAACGCGCGGGGAGAGGCGGTTTGCGTATTGGGCGCTCTTCCGCTTCCTCGCTCACTGACTCGCTGCGC
TCGGTCGTTCGGCTGCGGCGAGCGGTATCAGCTCACTCAAAGGCGGTAATACGGTTATCCACAGAATCAG
GGGATAACGCAGGAAAGAACATGTGAGCAAAAGGCCAGCAAAAGGCCAGGAACCGTAAAAAGGCCGCGTT
GCTGGCGTTTTTCCATAGGCTCCGCCCCCCTGACGAGCATCACAAAAATCGACGCTCAAGTCAGAGGTGG
CGAAACCCGACAGGACTATAAAGATACCAGGCGTTTCCCCCTGGAAGCTCCCTCGTGCGCTCTCCTGTTC
CGACCCTGCCGCTTACCGGATACCTGTCCGCCTTTCTCCCTTCGGGAAGCGTGGCGCTTTCTCATAGCTC
ACGCTGTAGGTATCTCAGTTCGGTGTAGGTCGTTCGCTCCAAGCTGGGCTGTGTGCACGAACCCCCCGTT
CAGCCCGACCGCTGCGCCTTATCCGGTAACTATCGTCTTGAGTCCAACCCGGTAAGACACGACTTATCGC
CACTGGCAGCAGCCACTGGTAACAGGATTAGCAGAGCGAGGTATGTAGGCGGTGCTACAGAGTTCTTGAA
GTGGTGGCCTAACTACGGCTACACTAGAAGAACAGTATTTGGTATCTGCGCTCTGCTGAAGCCAGTTACC
TTCGGAAAAAGAGTTGGTAGCTCTTGATCCGGCAAACAAACCACCGCTGGTAGCGGTGGTTTTTTTGTTT
GCAAGCAGCAGATTACGCGCAGAAAAAAAGGATCTCAAGAAGATCCTTTGATCTTTTCTACGGGGTCTGA
CGCTCAGTGGAACGAAAACTCACGTTAAGGCATTTTGGTCATGAGATTATCAAAAAGGATCTTCACCTAG
ATCCTTTTAAATTAAAAATGAAGTTTTAAATCAATCTAAAGTATATATGAGTAAACTTGGTCTGACAGTT
ACCAATGCTTAATCAGTGAGGCACCTATCTCAGCGATCTGTCTATTTCGTTCATCCATAGTTGCCTGACT
CCCCGTCGTGTAGATAACTACGATACGGGAGGGCTTACCATCTGGCCCCAGTGCTGCAATGATACCGCGA
GACCCACGCTCACCGGCTCCAGATTTATCAGCAATAAACCAGCCAGCCGGAAGGGCCGAGCGCAGAAGTG
GTCCTGCAACTTTATCCGCCTCCATCCAGTCTATTAATTGTTGCCGGGAAGCTAGAGTAAGTAGTTCGCC
AGTTAATAGTTTGCGCAACGTTGTTGCCATTGCTACAGGCATCGTGGTGTCACGCTCGTCGTTTGGTATG
GCTTCATTCAGCTCCGGTTCCCAACGATCAAGGCGAGTTACATGATCCCCCATGTTGTGCAAAAAAGCGG
TTAGCTCCTTCGGTCCTCCGATCGTTGTCAGAAGTAAGTTGGCCGCAGTGTTATCACTCATGGTTATGGC
AGCACTGCATAATTCTCTTACTGTCATGCCATCCGTAAGATGCTTTTCTGTGACTGGTGAGTACTCAACC
AAGTCATTCTGAGAATAGTGTATGCGGCGACCGAGTTGCTCTTGCCCGGCGTCAATACGGGATAATACCG
CGCCACATAGCAGAACTTTAAAAGTGCTCATCATTGGAAAACGTTCTTCGGGGCGAAAACTCTCAAGGAT
CTTACCGCTGTTGAGATCCAGTTCGATGTAACCCACTCGTGCACCCAACTGATCTTCAGCATCTTTTACT
TTCACCAGCGTTTCTGGGTGAGCAAAAACAGGAAGGCAAAATGCCGCAAAAAAGGGAATAAGGGCGACAC
GGAAATGTTGAATACTCATACTCTTCCTTTTTCAATATTATTGAAGCATTTATCAGGGTTATTGTCTCAT
GAGCGGATACATATTTGAATGTATTTAGAAAAATAAACAAATAGGGGTTCCGCGCACATTTCCCCGAAAA
GTGCCACCTAAATTGTAAGCGTTAATATTTTGTTAAAATTCGCGTTAAATTTTTGTTAAATCAGCTCATT
TTTTAACCAATAGGCCGAAATCGGCAAAATCCCTTATAAATCAAAAGAATAGACCGAGATAGGGT
[37 nt withheld, positions 9026-9062]
AAAGAACGTGGACTCCAACGTCAAAGG
[49 nt withheld, positions 9090-9138]
T
[91 nt withheld, positions 9140-9230]
G
[124 nt withheld, positions 9232-9355]
CCCATTCGCCATTCAGGCTGCGCAACTGTTGGGAAGGGCGATCGGTGCGGGCCTCTTCGCTATTACGCCA
GCTGGCGAAAGGGGGATGTGCTGCAAGGCGATTAAGTTGGGTAACGCCAGGGTTTTCCCAGTCACGACGT
TGTAAAACGACGGCCAGTGAGCGCGCGTAATACGACTCACTATAGGGCGAATTGGGTACCAAATAGTAGG
AATTACCCACCTGTACAAGTGCTGAAAACTTGGATGAATAAGCCCGTTTGCCATTTTCTACTGCTATTTT
AAATCTTTTCTGTATTTGTCTGCATTTGTCTTTACCCTTGAATAAATGTTTTAGTTGTTTTTTTTCAATT
ATGACTGTGTTTAACAGACATTATTACAATAATATGTAATAGTAGTACACACTATTATTATGTAATAGTA
CTTGTTGACTGTATTTGAGAACTGGACCGAGTGAGTGTTACGTCACCCATTCAAAATGACTTACTTCTGG
CTCCAACAAAATGAAGTTAATTCAGTTGCCATTTTTCACTGTATGGACATCGCCGTGTTGGAGCTAGACG
TTGCCAATAAGCAAGAAAGAGCCGAGATGCGTCGAGTCTGAGTCACCGTTCCTATGGCAACCCCTCTAAC
CAATCAGAAGTAAGCTTGTTGGAAGTCCACAGCCTACCACTTGAAAGCGGGCTGCACAAAATCTGTCAAA
CGTTTTGAACGTTGGATGTGAGAGCACATACTTTTATTAAGGCATCTGGTTGGTCAGTTTATAATATCAA
CAACTTGGGCTACAGAAAAGAAAAGTTATTACAGAAATTATGATTAACAAGTACATGTTAAATAAAGATT
TTAATATGAATGCCACCACTGGAGCATTCATGCCATTTGGAGCTTCTTCCTGTTTGGATCACTAGAAGGA
GGAGGTCACTCATTACAGTTCTCATATACAGTCGTTGGTTGGTTGGTTGGTTGGT
